Addgene plasmid #21577: Bmi1-overexpression
Depositing lab: Sally Temple. Depositing organization: Regenerative Research Foundation. Publication: shRNA knockdown of Bmi-1 reveals a critical role for p21-Rb pathway in NSC self-renewal during development. Fasano CA, Dimos JT, Ivanova NB, Lowry N, Lemischka IR, Temple S. Cell Stem Cell. 2007 Jun 7. 1(1):87-99. 10.1016/j.stem.2007.04.001 PubMed 18371338.
Backbone
  Vector backbone: FUGW
  Backbone manufacturer: D. Baltimore
  Backbone size w/o insert (bp): 9941
  Vector type: Mammalian Expression, Lentiviral
Growth in bacteria
  Bacterial resistance: Ampicillin, 100 μg/mL
  Growth temperature: 37°C
  Growth strain: Stbl3
  Growth instructions: Stable2 bacteria
  Copy number: High Copy
Gene/Insert
  Gene/Insert name: Bmi-1
  Species: M. musculus (mouse)
  Insert size (bp): 2500
  GenBank ID: NM_007552
  Entrez Gene: Bmi1 (a.k.a. Bmi-1, Pcgf4)
  Tag / fusion protein: ires-eGFP (C terminal on insert)
  Cloning method: Restriction Enzyme; 5′ cloning site BamH1 (destroyed during cloning); 3′ cloning site Not1 (partial digest) (not destroyed)
  Sequencing primers: 5′ n/a; 3′ n/a
Terms and licenses: Academic/Nonprofit Terms; Industry Terms: Not Available to Industry
Depositor comments: Bmi-1 cDNA cloned into pIRES-eGFP first. The Bmi1-ires-eGFP was then cut out and cloned into FUGW.
How to cite: Bmi1-overexpression was a gift from Sally Temple (Addgene plasmid # 21577 ; http://n2t.net/addgene:21577 ; RRID:Addgene_21577)
