[The description below was written by a language model from this plasmid's Addgene catalogue record and pLannotate feature annotations shown in this document.]
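Description:
Bmi1-overexpression is a lentiviral transfer plasmid built on the FUGW backbone for expressing mouse Bmi-1 (Bmi1/Pcgf4), a Polycomb group PRC1 component, in mammalian cells. It is propagated in E. coli through a high-copy ColE1/pUC-type origin with ampicillin selection (AmpR), and a recombination-deficient strain is recorded for growth, as is usual for LTR-containing plasmids. The backbone also carries an f1 origin and an SV40/EM7-driven BleoR cassette with an SV40 poly(A) signal. This cassette lies outside the LTR-flanked region, so it would not be carried into transduced cells by the virus.

The viral genome is transcribed from a CMV enhancer/promoter fused to a truncated HIV-1 5' LTR. It contains the Ψ packaging signal with a gag fragment, the RRE for Rev-dependent nuclear export, and the cPPT/CTS. Within it, the human ubiquitin C promoter drives a bicistronic message: the Bmi1 coding sequence, followed by an EMCV IRES and EGFP, so GFP is translated as a separate protein that marks expressing cells rather than as a fusion to Bmi-1. According to the depositor, the Bmi-1 cDNA was first placed in pIRES-eGFP, and the Bmi1-IRES-eGFP unit was then moved into FUGW. A WPRE downstream of EGFP enhances transcript expression, and it is followed by the 3' LTR (annotated in the table as a truncated LTR) and a bGH poly(A) signal.

The associated publication concerns the role of Bmi-1 in neural stem cell self-renewal, which is consistent with use of this construct for stable, GFP-trackable Bmi-1 overexpression by lentiviral transduction. Viral packaging functions would have to be supplied separately, since only fragments of the gag, rev and nef genes are annotated in the vector.
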