Features (pLannotate 1.2.2; 34 found; start..end, strand, type, name):
      1..1212    +  promoter       UbC promoter: human ubiquitin C promoter
   1223..1245    -  misc_feature   MCS (fragment): pUC18/19 multiple cloning site
   1242..1276    +  misc_feature   MCS (fragment): multiple cloning site
   1374..2345    +  CDS            Bmi1: BMI1_MOUSE - Also known as Bmi-1, Pcgf4. Experimental evidence at protein level: Swiss-Prot protein existence level 1. Component of a Polycomb group (PcG) multiprotein PRC1-like complex, a complex class required to maintain the transcriptionally repressive state of many genes, including Hox genes, throughout development. PcG PRC1 complex acts via chromatin remodeling and modification of histones; it mediates monoubiquitination of histone H2A 'Lys-119', rendering chromatin heritably changed in its expressibility. The complex composed of RNF2, UB2D3 and BMI1 binds nucleosomes, and has activity o
   2515..3101    +  misc_feature   IRES2: internal ribosome entry site (IRES) of the encephalomyocarditis virus (EMCV)
   3102..3821    +  CDS            EGFP: the original enhanced GFP (Yang et al., 1996) mammalian codon-optimized
   3838..3862    +  misc_feature   MCS (fragment): pBluescript multiple cloning site
   3862..4450    +  misc_feature   WPRE: woodchuck hepatitis virus posttranscriptional regulatory element
   4387..4968    +  CDS            nef (fragment): NEF_HV1H2 - Experimental evidence at protein level: Swiss-Prot protein existence level 1. Extracellular Nef protein targets CD4(+) T-lymphocytes for apoptosis by interacting with CXCR4 surface receptors. From Human immunodeficiency virus type 1 group M subtype B (isolate HXB2) (HIV-1).
   4975..5155    +  LTR            5' LTR (truncated): truncated 5' long terminal repeat (LTR) from HIV-1
   5187..5411    +  polyA_signal   bGH poly(A) signal: bovine growth hormone polyadenylation signal
   5415..5436    +  promoter       SV40 promoter (fragment): SV40 enhancer and early promoter
   5457..5885    +  rep_origin     f1 ori (sequence partly withheld): f1 bacteriophage origin of replication; arrow indicates direction of (+) strand synthesis
   5899..6228    +  promoter       SV40 promoter: SV40 enhancer and early promoter
   6276..6323    +  promoter       EM7 promoter: synthetic bacterial promoter&nbsp
   6342..6716    +  CDS            BleoR: antibiotic-binding protein; Sh ble from Streptoalloteichus hindustanus; confers resistance to bleomycin, phleomycin, and Zeocin™
   6726..6851    +  CDS            ble (fragment): BLE_KLEPN - Experimental evidence at protein level: Swiss-Prot protein existence level 1. Binding protein with a strong affinity to the bleomycin family of antibiotics. Binds to CL990; an antimitotic-antibiotic compound. From Klebsiella pneumoniae.
   6846..6967    +  polyA_signal   SV40 poly(A) signal: SV40 polyadenylation signal
   7038..7060    -  protein_bind   lac operator (fragment): The lac repressor binds to the lac operator to inhibit transcription in E. coli. This inhibition can be relieved by adding lactose or isopropyl-β-D-thiogalactopyranoside (IPTG). lac repressor encoded by lacI
   7064..7094    -  promoter       lac promoter: promoter for the E. coli lac operon
   7109..7130    -  protein_bind   CAP binding site: CAP binding activates transcription in the presence of cAMP. E. coli catabolite activator protein
   7143..7235    -  CDS            lacI (fragment): lac repressor; lacI; The lac repressor binds to the lac operator to inhibit transcription in E. coli. This inhibition can be relieved by adding lactose or isopropyl-β-D-thiogalactopyranoside (IPTG).
   7418..8006    -  rep_origin     ori: high-copy-number ColE1/pMB1/pBR322/pUC origin of replication
   8177..9037    -  CDS            AmpR: β-lactamase; bla; confers resistance to ampicillin, carbenicillin, and related antibiotics
   9038..9142    -  promoter       AmpR promoter: bla
   9201..9253    -  misc_feature   bom (fragment): basis of mobility region from pBR322
   9408..9787    +  enhancer       CMV enhancer: human cytomegalovirus immediate early enhancer
   9788..9987    +  promoter       CMV promoter: human cytomegalovirus (CMV) immediate early promoter
  10005..10185   +  LTR            5' LTR (truncated): truncated 5' long terminal repeat (LTR) from HIV-1
  10232..10357   +  misc_feature   HIV-1 Ψ: packaging signal of human immunodeficiency virus type 1
  10341..10704   +  CDS            HIV-1 gag (fragment): gag protein from human immunodeficiency virus 1; gag
  10850..11083   +  misc_feature   RRE: The Rev response element (RRE) of HIV-1 allows for Rev-dependent mRNA export from the nucleus to the cytoplasm.
  11460..11560   +  CDS            Rev (fragment): human immunodeficiency virus 1 (HIV-1) Rev protein; rev; enhances nuclear export of unspliced and incompletely spliced viral mRNAs
  11610..11727   +  misc_feature   cPPT/CTS: central polypurine tract and central termination sequence of HIV-1
>Addgene plasmid #21577 | Bmi1-overexpression | addgene full sequence | sequence record 139475 | Addgene NGS result
GGCCTCCGCGCCGGGTTTTGGCGCCTCCCGCGGGCGCCCCCCTCCTCACGGCGAGCGCTGCCACGTCAGA
CGAAGGGCGCAGCGAGCGTCCTGATCCTTCCGCCCGGACGCTCAGGACAGCGGCCCGCTGCTCATAAGAC
TCGGCCTTAGAACCCCAGTATCAGCAGAAGGACATTTTAGGACGGGACTTGGGTGACTCTAGGGCACTGG
TTTTCTTTCCAGAGAGCGGAACAGGCGAGGAAAAGTAGTCCCTTCTCGGCGATTCTGCGGAGGGATCTCC
GTGGGGCGGTGAACGCCGATGATTATATAAGGACGCGCCGGGTGTGGCACAGCTAGTTCCGTCGCAGCCG
GGATTTGGGTCGCGGTTCTTGTTTGTGGATCGCTGTGATCGTCACTTGGTGAGTAGCGGGCTGCTGGGCT
GGCCGGGGCTTTCGTGGCCGCCGGGCCGCTCGGTGGGACGGAAGCGTGTGGAGAGACCGCCAAGGGCTGT
AGTCTGGGTCCGCGAGCAAGGTTGCCCTGAACTGGGGGTTGGGGGGAGCGCAGCAAAATGGCGGCTGTTC
CCGAGTCTTGAATGGAAGACGCTTGTGAGGCGGGCTGTGAGGTCGTTGAAACAAGGTGGGGGGCATGGTG
GGCGGCAAGAACCCAAGGTCTTGAGGCCTTCGCTAATGCGGGAAAGCTCTTATTCGGGTGAGATGGGCTG
GGGCACCATCTGGGGACCCTGACGTGAAGTTTGTCACTGACTGGAGAACTCGGTTTGTCGTCTGTTGCGG
GGGCGGCAGTTATGGCGGTGCCGTTGGGCAGTGCACCCGTACCTTTGGGAGCGCGCGCCCTCGTCGTGTC
GTGACGTCACCCGTTCTGTTGGCTTATAATGCAGGGTGGGGCCACCTGCCGGTAGGTGTGCGGTAGGCTT
TTCTCCGTCGCAGGACGCAGGGTTCGGGCCTAGGGTAGGCTCTCCTGAATCGACAGGCGCCGGACCTCTG
GTGAGGGGAGGGATAAGTGAGGCGTCAGTTTCTTTGGTCGGTTTTATGTACCTATCTTCTTAAGTAGCTG
AAGCTCCGGTTTTGAACTATGCGCTCGGGGTTGGCGAGTGTGTTTTGTGAAGTTTTTTAGGCACCTTTTG
AAATGTAATCATTTGGGTCAATATGTAATTTTCAGTGTTAGACTAGTAAATTGTCCGCTAAATTCTGGCC
GTTTTTGGCTTTTTTGTTAGACGAAGCTTGGGCTGCAGGTCGACTCTAGAGGATCTCGAGCTCAAGCTTC
GAATTCTGCAGTCGACAAGAGGTAATCCACGACTTTTAACTTTCATTGTCTTTTCCGCCCGCTCAGATCG
CCTCGCGCCGGCCGCTCTTTCCGGGATCTTTTATCAAGCAGAAATGCATCGAACAACCAGAATCAAGATC
ACTGAGCTAAATCCCCACTTAATGTGTGTCCTGTGTGGAGGGTACTTCATTGATGCCACTACCATAATAG
AATGTCTACATTCCTTCTGTAAAACATGTATTGTACGTTACTTGGAGACCAGCAAGTATTGTCCTATTTG
TGATGTCCAGGTTCACAAAACCAGACCACTCCTGAACATAAGGTCAGATAAAACTCTTCAAGATATTGTA
TACAAATTAGTCCCAGGGCTTTTCAAAAATGAGATGAAGAGAAGAAGAGATTTTTATGCAGCTCACCCGT
CAGCTGATGCTGCCAATGGCTCCAATGAAGACCGAGGAGAAGTTGCGGATGAGGAGAAGAGGATTATAAC
TGATGATGAGATAATAAGCTTGTCTATTGAGTTCTTTGATCAGAGCAGATTGGATCGGAAAGTAAATAAA
GAGAAGCCTAAGGAAGAGGTGAATGATAAAAGGTACTTACGATGCCCAGCAGCAATGACTGTGATGCACT
TGAGAAAGTTTCTCAGGAGTAAAATGGACATACCCAATACTTTCCAGATTGACGTCATGTATGAAGAGGA
ACCTTTAAAGGATTACTACACGCTAATGGACATTGCCTACATTTATACCTGGAGAAGAAATGGCCCACTA
CCTTTGAAATACAGAGTTCGGCCAACTTGCAAAAGAATGAAGATGAGTCACCAGAGGGATGGACTGACGA
ATGCTGGAGAGCTGGAAAGTGACTCTGGGAGTGACAAGGCCAACAGCCCAGCCGGAGGTGTTCCCTCCAC
CTCTTCCTGTTTGCCCAGTCCCAGCACTCCAGTGCAGTCTCCTCACCCACAGTTCCCTCACATTTCCAGT
ACCATGAATGGAACCAGCAACAGCCCCAGTGCTAACCACCAATCTTCCTTTGCCAGTAGACCTCGAAAAT
CATCACTAAATGGGTCATCAGCAACTTCATCTGGTTAGGACTGTTAAGGAAAAGATTTTTCAACCCCCTG
ATTTAGTTACCTTCATTCATTACAGCTTTATAGATGCTTAATACATGTGACTGTCGTCCAGTTTGCTTCC
TTTTGTAGTGACTTTAAATTTGGCCATAAATGATGGACTAGATGTGATACTTCATAGGGATCCGCCCCTC
TCCCTCCCCCCCCCCTAACGTTACTGGCCGAAGCCGCTTGGAATAAGGCCGGTGTGCGTTTGTCTATATG
TTATTTTCCACCATATTGCCGTCTTTTGGCAATGTGAGGGCCCGGAAACCTGGCCCTGTCTTCTTGACGA
GCATTCCTAGGGGTCTTTCCCCTCTCGCCAAAGGAATGCAAGGTCTGTTGAATGTCGTGAAGGAAGCAGT
TCCTCTGGAAGCTTCTTGAAGACAAACAACGTCTGTAGCGACCCTTTGCAGGCAGCGGAACCCCCCACCT
GGCGACAGGTGCCTCTGCGGCCAAAAGCCACGTGTATAAGATACACCTGCAAAGGCGGCACAACCCCAGT
GCCACGTTGTGAGTTGGATAGTTGTGGAAAGAGTCAAATGGCTCTCCTCAAGCGTATTCAACAAGGGGCT
GAAGGATGCCCAGAAGGTACCCCATTGTATGGGATCTGATCTGGGGCCTCGGTACACATGCTTTACATGT
GTTTAGTCGAGGTTAAAAAAACGTCTAGGCCCCCCGAACCACGGGGACGTGGTTTTCCTTTGAAAAACAC
GATGATAATATGGCCACAACCATGGTGAGCAAGGGCGAGGAGCTGTTCACCGGGGTGGTGCCCATCCTGG
TCGAGCTGGACGGCGACGTAAACGGCCACAAGTTCAGCGTGTCCGGCGAGGGCGAGGGCGATGCCACCTA
CGGCAAGCTGACCCTGAAGTTCATCTGCACCACCGGCAAGCTGCCCGTGCCCTGGCCCACCCTCGTGACC
ACCCTGACCTACGGCGTGCAGTGCTTCAGCCGCTACCCCGACCACATGAAGCAGCACGACTTCTTCAAGT
CCGCCATGCCCGAAGGCTACGTCCAGGAGCGCACCATCTTCTTCAAGGACGACGGCAACTACAAGACCCG
CGCCGAGGTGAAGTTCGAGGGCGACACCCTGGTGAACCGCATCGAGCTGAAGGGCATCGACTTCAAGGAG
GACGGCAACATCCTGGGGCACAAGCTGGAGTACAACTACAACAGCCACAACGTCTATATCATGGCCGACA
AGCAGAAGAACGGCATCAAGGTGAACTTCAAGATCCGCCACAACATCGAGGACGGCAGCGTGCAGCTCGC
CGACCACTACCAGCAGAACACCCCCATCGGCGACGGCCCCGTGCTGCTGCCCGACAACCACTACCTGAGC
ACCCAGTCCGCCCTGAGCAAAGACCCCAACGAGAAGCGCGATCACATGGTCCTGCTGGAGTTCGTGACCG
CCGCCGGGATCACTCTCGGCATGGACGAGCTGTACAAGTAAAGCGGCCGCGACTCTAGAATTCGATATCA
AGCTTATCGATAATCAACCTCTGGATTACAAAATTTGTGAAAGATTGACTGGTATTCTTAACTATGTTGC
TCCTTTTACGCTATGTGGATACGCTGCTTTAATGCCTTTGTATCATGCTATTGCTTCCCGTATGGCTTTC
ATTTTCTCCTCCTTGTATAAATCCTGGTTGCTGTCTCTTTATGAGGAGTTGTGGCCCGTTGTCAGGCAAC
GTGGCGTGGTGTGCACTGTGTTTGCTGACGCAACCCCCACTGGTTGGGGCATTGCCACCACCTGTCAGCT
CCTTTCCGGGACTTTCGCTTTCCCCCTCCCTATTGCCACGGCGGAACTCATCGCCGCCTGCCTTGCCCGC
TGCTGGACAGGGGCTCGGCTGTTGGGCACTGACAATTCCGTGGTGTTGTCGGGGAAATCATCGTCCTTTC
CTTGGCTGCTCGCCTGTGTTGCCACCTGGATTCTGCGCGGGACGTCCTTCTGCTACGTCCCTTCGGCCCT
CAATCCAGCGGACCTTCCTTCCCGCGGCCTGCTGCCGGCTCTGCGGCCTCTTCCGCGTCTTCGCCTTCGC
CCTCAGACGAGTCGGATCTCCCTTTGGGCCGCCTCCCCGCATCGATACCGTCGACCTCGAGACCTAGAAA
AACATGGAGCAATCACAAGTAGCAATACAGCAGCTACCAATGCTGATTGTGCCTGGCTAGAAGCACAAGA
GGAGGAGGAGGTGGGTTTTCCAGTCACACCTCAGGTACCTTTAAGACCAATGACTTACAAGGCAGCTGTA
GATCTTAGCCACTTTTTAAAAGAAAAGGGGGGACTGGAAGGGCTAATTCACTCCCAACGAAGACAAGATA
TCCTTGATCTGTGGATCTACCACACACAAGGCTACTTCCCTGATTGGCAGAACTACACACCAGGGCCAGG
GATCAGATATCCACTGACCTTTGGATGGTGCTACAAGCTAGTACCAGTTGAGCAAGAGAAGGTAGAAGAA
GCCAATGAAGGAGAGAACACCCGCTTGTTACACCCTGTGAGCCTGCATGGGATGGATGACCCGGAGAGAG
AAGTATTAGAGTGGAGGTTTGACAGCCGCCTAGCATTTCATCACATGGCCCGAGAGCTGCATCCGGACTG
TACTGGGTCTCTCTGGTTAGACCAGATCTGAGCCTGGGAGCTCTCTGGCTAACTAGGGAACCCACTGCTT
AAGCCTCAATAAAGCTTGCCTTGAGTGCTTCAAGTAGTGTGTGCCCGTCTGTTGTGTGACTCTGGTAACT
AGAGATCCCTCAGACCCTTTTAGTCAGTGTGGAAAATCTCTAGCAGGGCCCGTTTAAACCCGCTGATCAG
CCTCGACTGTGCCTTCTAGTTGCCAGCCATCTGTTGTTTGCCCCTCCCCCGTGCCTTCCTTGACCCTGGA
AGGTGCCACTCCCACTGTCCTTTCCTAATAAAATGAGGAAATTGCATCGCATTGTCTGAGTAGGTGTCAT
TCTATTCTGGGGGGTGGGGTGGGGCAGGACAGCAAGGGGGAGGATTGGGAAGACAATAGCAGGCATGCTG
GGGATGCGGTGGGCTCTATGGCTTCTGAGGCGGAAAGAACCAGCTGGGGCTCTAGGGGGTATCCCC
[124 nt withheld, positions 5457-5580]
C
[91 nt withheld, positions 5582-5672]
A
[49 nt withheld, positions 5674-5722]
CCTTTGACGTTGGAGTCCACGTTCTTT
[37 nt withheld, positions 5750-5786]
ACCCTATCTCGGTCTATTCTTTTGATTTATAAGGGATTTTGCCGATTTCGGCCTATTGGTTAAAAAATGA
GCTGATTTAACAAAAATTTAACGCGAATTAATTCTGTGGAATGTGTGTCAGTTAGGGTGTGGAAAGTCCC
CAGGCTCCCCAGCAGGCAGAAGTATGCAAAGCATGCATCTCAATTAGTCAGCAACCAGGTGTGGAAAGTC
CCCAGGCTCCCCAGCAGGCAGAAGTATGCAAAGCATGCATCTCAATTAGTCAGCAACCATAGTCCCGCCC
CTAACTCCGCCCATCCCGCCCCTAACTCCGCCCAGTTCCGCCCATTCTCCGCCCCATGGCTGACTAATTT
TTTTTATTTATGCAGAGGCCGAGGCCGCCTCTGCCTCTGAGCTATTCCAGAAGTAGTGAGGAGGCTTTTT
TGGAGGCCTAGGCTTTTGCAAAAAGCTCCCGGGAGCTTGTATATCCATTTTCGGATCTGATCAGCACGTG
TTGACAATTAATCATCGGCATAGTATATCGGCATAGTATAATACGACAAGGTGAGGAACTAAACCATGGC
CAAGTTGACCAGTGCCGTTCCGGTGCTCACCGCGCGCGACGTCGCCGGAGCGGTCGAGTTCTGGACCGAC
CGGCTCGGGTTCTCCCGGGACTTCGTGGAGGACGACTTCGCCGGTGTGGTCCGGGACGACGTGACCCTGT
TCATCAGCGCGGTCCAGGACCAGGTGGTGCCGGACAACACCCTGGCCTGGGTGTGGGTGCGCGGCCTGGA
CGAGCTGTACGCCGAGTGGTCGGAGGTCGTGTCCACGAACTTCCGGGACGCCTCCGGGCCGGCCATGACC
GAGATCGGCGAGCAGCCGTGGGGGCGGGAGTTCGCCCTGCGCGACCCGGCCGGCAACTGCGTGCACTTCG
TGGCCGAGGAGCAGGACTGACACGTGCTACGAGATTTCGATTCCACCGCCGCCTTCTATGAAAGGTTGGG
CTTCGGAATCGTTTTCCGGGACGCCGGCTGGATGATCCTCCAGCGCGGGGATCTCATGCTGGAGTTCTTC
GCCCACCCCAACTTGTTTATTGCAGCTTATAATGGTTACAAATAAAGCAATAGCATCACAAATTTCACAA
ATAAAGCATTTTTTTCACTGCATTCTAGTTGTGGTTTGTCCAAACTCATCAATGTATCTTATCATGTCTG
TATACCGTCGACCTCTAGCTAGAGCTTGGCGTAATCATGGTCATAGCTGTTTCCTGTGTGAAATTGTTAT
CCGCTCACAATTCCACACAACATACGAGCCGGAAGCATAAAGTGTAAAGCCTGGGGTGCCTAATGAGTGA
GCTAACTCACATTAATTGCGTTGCGCTCACTGCCCGCTTTCCAGTCGGGAAACCTGTCGTGCCAGCTGCA
TTAATGAATCGGCCAACGCGCGGGGAGAGGCGGTTTGCGTATTGGGCGCTCTTCCGCTTCCTCGCTCACT
GACTCGCTGCGCTCGGTCGTTCGGCTGCGGCGAGCGGTATCAGCTCACTCAAAGGCGGTAATACGGTTAT
CCACAGAATCAGGGGATAACGCAGGAAAGAACATGTGAGCAAAAGGCCAGCAAAAGGCCAGGAACCGTAA
AAAGGCCGCGTTGCTGGCGTTTTTCCATAGGCTCCGCCCCCCTGACGAGCATCACAAAAATCGACGCTCA
AGTCAGAGGTGGCGAAACCCGACAGGACTATAAAGATACCAGGCGTTTCCCCCTGGAAGCTCCCTCGTGC
GCTCTCCTGTTCCGACCCTGCCGCTTACCGGATACCTGTCCGCCTTTCTCCCTTCGGGAAGCGTGGCGCT
TTCTCATAGCTCACGCTGTAGGTATCTCAGTTCGGTGTAGGTCGTTCGCTCCAAGCTGGGCTGTGTGCAC
GAACCCCCCGTTCAGCCCGACCGCTGCGCCTTATCCGGTAACTATCGTCTTGAGTCCAACCCGGTAAGAC
ACGACTTATCGCCACTGGCAGCAGCCACTGGTAACAGGATTAGCAGAGCGAGGTATGTAGGCGGTGCTAC
AGAGTTCTTGAAGTGGTGGCCTAACTACGGCTACACTAGAAGAACAGTATTTGGTATCTGCGCTCTGCTG
AAGCCAGTTACCTTCGGAAAAAGAGTTGGTAGCTCTTGATCCGGCAAACAAACCACCGCTGGTAGCGGTG
GTTTTTTTGTTTGCAAGCAGCAGATTACGCGCAGAAAAAAAGGATCTCAAGAAGATCCTTTGATCTTTTC
TACGGGGTCTGACGCTCAGTGGAACGAAAACTCACGTTAAGGGATTTTGGTCATGAGATTATCAAAAAGG
ATCTTCACCTAGATCCTTTTAAATTAAAAATGAAGTTTTAAATCAATCTAAAGTATATATGAGTAAACTT
GGTCTGACAGTTACCAATGCTTAATCAGTGAGGCACCTATCTCAGCGATCTGTCTATTTCGTTCATCCAT
AGTTGCCTGACTCCCCGTCGTGTAGATAACTACGATACGGGAGGGCTTACCATCTGGCCCCAGTGCTGCA
ATGATACCGCGAGACCCACGCTCACCGGCTCCAGATTTATCAGCAATAAACCAGCCAGCCGGAAGGGCCG
AGCGCAGAAGTGGTCCTGCAACTTTATCCGCCTCCATCCAGTCTATTAATTGTTGCCGGGAAGCTAGAGT
AAGTAGTTCGCCAGTTAATAGTTTGCGCAACGTTGTTGCCATTGCTACAGGCATCGTGGTGTCACGCTCG
TCGTTTGGTATGGCTTCATTCAGCTCCGGTTCCCAACGATCAAGGCGAGTTACATGATCCCCCATGTTGT
GCAAAAAAGCGGTTAGCTCCTTCGGTCCTCCGATCGTTGTCAGAAGTAAGTTGGCCGCAGTGTTATCACT
CATGGTTATGGCAGCACTGCATAATTCTCTTACTGTCATGCCATCCGTAAGATGCTTTTCTGTGACTGGT
GAGTACTCAACCAAGTCATTCTGAGAATAGTGTATGCGGCGACCGAGTTGCTCTTGCCCGGCGTCAATAC
GGGATAATACCGCGCCACATAGCAGAACTTTAAAAGTGCTCATCATTGGAAAACGTTCTTCGGGGCGAAA
ACTCTCAAGGATCTTACCGCTGTTGAGATCCAGTTCGATGTAACCCACTCGTGCACCCAACTGATCTTCA
GCATCTTTTACTTTCACCAGCGTTTCTGGGTGAGCAAAAACAGGAAGGCAAAATGCCGCAAAAAAGGGAA
TAAGGGCGACACGGAAATGTTGAATACTCATACTCTTCCTTTTTCAATATTATTGAAGCATTTATCAGGG
TTATTGTCTCATGAGCGGATACATATTTGAATGTATTTAGAAAAATAAACAAATAGGGGTTCCGCGCACA
TTTCCCCGAAAAGTGCCACCTGACGTCGACGGATCGGGAGATCTCCCGATCCCCTATGGTGCACTCTCAG
TACAATCTGCTCTGATGCCGCATAGTTAAGCCAGTATCTGCTCCCTGCTTGTGTGTTGGAGGTCGCTGAG
TAGTGCGCGAGCAAAATTTAAGCTACAACAAGGCAAGGCTTGACCGACAATTGCATGAAGAATCTGCTTA
GGGTTAGGCGTTTTGCGCTGCTTCGCGATGTACGGGCCAGATATACGCGTTGACATTGATTATTGACTAG
TTATTAATAGTAATCAATTACGGGGTCATTAGTTCATAGCCCATATATGGAGTTCCGCGTTACATAACTT
ACGGTAAATGGCCCGCCTGGCTGACCGCCCAACGACCCCCGCCCATTGACGTCAATAATGACGTATGTTC
CCATAGTAACGCCAATAGGGACTTTCCATTGACGTCAATGGGTGGAGTATTTACGGTAAACTGCCCACTT
GGCAGTACATCAAGTGTATCATATGCCAAGTACGCCCCCTATTGACGTCAATGACGGTAAATGGCCCGCC
TGGCATTATGCCCAGTACATGACCTTATGGGACTTTCCTACTTGGCAGTACATCTACGTATTAGTCATCG
CTATTACCATGGTGATGCGGTTTTGGCAGTACATCAATGGGCGTGGATAGCGGTTTGACTCACGGGGATT
TCCAAGTCTCCACCCCATTGACGTCAATGGGAGTTTGTTTTGGCACCAAAATCAACGGGACTTTCCAAAA
TGTCGTAACAACTCCGCCCCATTGACGCAAATGGGCGGTAGGCGTGTACGGTGGGAGGTCTATATAAGCA
GCGCGTTTTGCCTGTACTGGGTCTCTCTGGTTAGACCAGATCTGAGCCTGGGAGCTCTCTGGCTAACTAG
GGAACCCACTGCTTAAGCCTCAATAAAGCTTGCCTTGAGTGCTTCAAGTAGTGTGTGCCCGTCTGTTGTG
TGACTCTGGTAACTAGAGATCCCTCAGACCCTTTTAGTCAGTGTGGAAAATCTCTAGCAGTGGCGCCCGA
ACAGGGACTTGAAAGCGAAAGGGAAACCAGAGGAGCTCTCTCGACGCAGGACTCGGCTTGCTGAAGCGCG
CACGGCAAGAGGCGAGGGGCGGCGACTGGTGAGTACGCCAAAAATTTTGACTAGCGGAGGCTAGAAGGAG
AGAGATGGGTGCGAGAGCGTCAGTATTAAGCGGGGGAGAATTAGATCGCGATGGGAAAAAATTCGGTTAA
GGCCAGGGGGAAAGAAAAAATATAAATTAAAACATATAGTATGGGCAAGCAGGGAGCTAGAACGATTCGC
AGTTAATCCTGGCCTGTTAGAAACATCAGAAGGCTGTAGACAAATACTGGGACAGCTACAACCATCCCTT
CAGACAGGATCAGAAGAACTTAGATCATTATATAATACAGTAGCAACCCTCTATTGTGTGCATCAAAGGA
TAGAGATAAAAGACACCAAGGAAGCTTTAGACAAGATAGAGGAAGAGCAAAACAAAAGTAAGACCACCGC
ACAGCAAGCGGCCGCTGATCTTCAGACCTGGAGGAGGAGATATGAGGGACAATTGGAGAAGTGAATTATA
TAAATATAAAGTAGTAAAAATTGAACCATTAGGAGTAGCACCCACCAAGGCAAAGAGAAGAGTGGTGCAG
AGAGAAAAAAGAGCAGTGGGAATAGGAGCTTTGTTCCTTGGGTTCTTGGGAGCAGCAGGAAGCACTATGG
GCGCAGCGTCAATGACGCTGACGGTACAGGCCAGACAATTATTGTCTGGTATAGTGCAGCAGCAGAACAA
TTTGCTGAGGGCTATTGAGGCGCAACAGCATCTGTTGCAACTCACAGTCTGGGGCATCAAGCAGCTCCAG
GCAAGAATCCTGGCTGTGGAAAGATACCTAAAGGATCAACAGCTCCTGGGGATTTGGGGTTGCTCTGGAA
AACTCATTTGCACCACTGCTGTGCCTTGGAATGCTAGTTGGAGTAATAAATCTCTGGAACAGATTTGGAA
TCACACGACCTGGATGGAGTGGGACAGAGAAATTAACAATTACACAAGCTTAATACACTCCTTAATTGAA
GAATCGCAAAACCAGCAAGAAAAGAATGAACAAGAATTATTGGAATTAGATAAATGGGCAAGTTTGTGGA
ATTGGTTTAACATAACAAATTGGCTGTGGTATATAAAATTATTCATAATGATAGTAGGAGGCTTGGTAGG
TTTAAGAATAGTTTTTGCTGTACTTTCTATAGTGAATAGAGTTAGGCAGGGATATTCACCATTATCGTTT
CAGACCCACCTCCCAACCCCGAGGGGACCCGACAGGCCCGAAGGAATAGAAGAAGAAGGTGGAGAGAGAG
ACAGAGACAGATCCATTCGATTAGTGAACGGATCGGCACTGCGTGCGCCAATTCTGCAGACAAATGGCAG
TATTCATCCACAATTTTAAAAGAAAAGGGGGGATTGGGGGGTACAGTGCAGGGGAAAGAATAGTAGACAT
AATAGCAACAGACATACAAACTAAAGAATTACAAAAACAAATTACAAAAATTCAAAATTTTCGGGTTTAT
TACAGGGACAGCAGAGATCCAGTTTGGTTAATTAACCCGTGTCGGCTCCAGATCT
