>Addgene plasmid #21577 | Bmi1-overexpression | addgene partial sequence | sequence record 30662 | 21577 with hUBCpro-F
AAATTCTGGCCGTTTTTGGCTTTTTTGTTAGACGAAGCTTGGGCTGCAGGTCGACTCTAGAGGATCTCGA
GCTCAAGCTTCGAATTCTGCAGTCGACAAGAGGTAATCCACGACTTTTAACTTTCATTGTCTTTTCCGCC
CGCTCAGATCGCCTCGCGCCGGCCGCTCTTTCCGGGATCTTTTATCAAGCAGAAATGCATCGAACAACCA
GAATCAAGATCACTGAGCTAAATCCCCACTTAATGTGTGTCCTGTGTGGAGGGTACTTCATTGATGCCAC
TACCATAATAGAATGTCTACATTCCTTCTGTAAAACATGTATTGTACGTTACTTGGAGACCAGCAAGTAT
TGTCCTATTTGTGATGTCCAGGTTCACAAAACCAGACCACTCCTGAACATAAGGTCAGATAAAACTCTTC
AAGATATTGTATACAAATTAGTCCCAGGGCTTTTCAAAAATGAGATGAAGAGAAGAAGAGATTTTTATGC
AGCTCACCCGTCAGCTGATGCTGCCAATGGCTCCAATGAAGACCGAGGA
