>Addgene plasmid #21577 | Bmi1-overexpression | addgene partial sequence | sequence record 30663 | 21577 with EGFP-N
GCTCTCGCCCTTGCTCACCATGGTTGTGGCCATATTATCATCGTGTTTTTCAAAGGAAAACCACGTCCCC
GTGGTTCGGGGGGCCTAGACGTTTTTTTAACCTCGACTAAACACATGTAAAGCATGTGTACCGAGGCCCC
AGATCAGATCCCATACAATGGGGTACCTTCTGGGCATCCTTCAGCCCCTTGTTGAATACGCTTGAGGAGA
GCCATTTGACTCTTTCCACAACTATCCAACTCACAACGTGGCACTGGGGTTGTGCCGCCTTTGCAGGTGT
ATCTTATACACGTGGCTTTTGGCCGCAGAGGCACCTGTCGCCAGGTGGGGGGTTCCGCTGCCTGCAAAGG
GTCGCTACAGACGTTGTTTGTCTTCAAGAAGCTTCCAGAGGAACTGCTTCCTTCACGACATTCAACAGAC
CTTGCATTCCTTTGGCGAGAGGGGAAAGACCCCTAGGAATGCTCGTCAAGAAGACAGGGCCAGGTTTCCG
GGCCCTCACATTGCCAAAAGACGGCAATATGGTGGAAAATAACATATAGACAAACGCACACCGGCCTTAT
TCCAAGCGGCTTCGGCCAGTAACGTTAGGGGGGGGGGAGGGAGAGGGGCGGATCCCTATGAAGTATCACA
TCTAGTCCATCATTTATGGCCAAATTTAAAGTCACTACAAAAGGAAGCAAACTGGACGACAGTCACATGT
ATTAAGCATCTATAAAGCTGTAATGAATGAAGGTAACTAAATCAGGGGGTTGAAAAATCTTTTCCTTAAC
AGTCCTAACCAGATGAAGTTGCTGATGACCCATTTAGTGATGATTTTCGAGGTCTACTGGCAAAGGAAGA
TTGGTGGTTAGCACTGGGGCTGTTGCTGGTTCCATTCATGGTACTGGAAATGTGAGGGAACTGTGGGTGA
