>Addgene plasmid #21577 | Bmi1-overexpression | addgene partial sequence | sequence record 68718 | IRES-F 5'-TGGCTCTCCTCAAGCGTATT-3'
GTACCCCATTGTATGGGATCTGATCTGGGGCCTCGGTACACATGCTTTACATGTGTTTAGATCGAGGTTA
AAAAAACGTCTAGGCCCCCCGAACCACGGGGACGTGGTTTTCCTTTGAAAAACACGATGATAATATGGCC
ACAACCATGGTGAGCAAGGGCGAGGAGCTGTTCACCGGGGTGGTGCCCATCCTGGTCGAGCTGGACGGCG
ACGTAAACGGCCACAAGTTCAGCGTGTCCGGCGAGGGCGAGGGCGATGCCACCTACGGCAAGCTGACCCT
GAAGTTCATCTGCACCACCGGCAAGCTGCCCGTGCCCTGGCCCACCCTCGTGACCACCCTGACCTACGGC
GTGCAGTGCTTCAGCCGCTACCCCGACCACATGAAGCAGCACGACTTCTTCAAGTCCGCCATGCCCGAAG
GCTACGTCCAGGAGCGCACCATCTTCTTCAAGGACGACGGCAACTACAAGACCCGCGCCGAGGTGAAGTT
CGAGGGCGACACCCTGGTGAACCGCATCGAGCTGAAGGGCATCGACTTCAAGGAGGACGGCAACATCCTG
GGGCACAAGCTGGAGTACAACTACAACAGCCACAACGTCTATATCATGGCCGACAAGCAGAAGAACGGCA
TCAAGGTGAACTTCAAGATCCGCCACAACATCGAGGACGGCAGCGTGCAGCTCGCCGACCACTACCAGCA
GAACACCCCCATCGGCGAC
